Addgene plasmid #43163: I-TAGA
Depositing lab: Chad Cowan & Kiran Musunuru. Depositing organization: Harvard University. Publication: A TALEN Genome-Editing System for Generating Human Stem Cell-Based Disease Models. Ding Q, Lee YK, Schaefer EA, Peters DT, Veres A, Kim K, Kuperwasser N, Motola DL, Meissner TB, Hendriks WT, Trevisan M, Gupta RM, Moisan A, Banks E, Friesen M, Schinzel RT, Xia F, Tang A, Xia Y, Figueroa E, Wann A, Ahfeldt T, Daheron L, Zhang F, Rubin LL, Peng LF, Chung RT, Musunuru K, Cowan CA. Cell Stem Cell. 2012 Dec 12. pii: S1934-5909(12)00645-5. doi: 10.1016/j.stem.2012.11.011. PubMed 23246482.
Backbone
  Vector backbone: pCRII-TOPO
  Backbone manufacturer: Invitrogen
  Backbone size w/o insert (bp): 3973
  Vector type: Bacterial Cloning
Growth in bacteria
  Bacterial resistance: Ampicillin and Kanamycin, 100 & 50 μg/mL
  Growth temperature: 37°C
  Growth strain: Top10
  Copy number: High Copy
Gene/Insert
  Gene/Insert name: I-TAGA
  Species: Synthetic
  Insert size (bp): 424
  Cloning method: TOPO Cloning
  Sequencing primers: 5′ T7; 3′ M13-rev
Terms and licenses: Academic/Nonprofit Terms; Industry Terms: Not Available to Industry
How to cite: I-TAGA was a gift from Chad Cowan & Kiran Musunuru (Addgene plasmid # 43163 ; http://n2t.net/addgene:43163 ; RRID:Addgene_43163)
