[The description below was written by a language model from this plasmid's Addgene catalogue record.]
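Description:
I-TAGA is a bacterial cloning plasmid built on the commercial pCRII-TOPO backbone (about 4.0 kb without insert), carrying a 424 bp synthetic insert introduced by TOPO cloning. It is a high-copy plasmid maintained in E. coli and selectable with both ampicillin and kanamycin, reflecting the two resistance markers of this backbone. The insert lies between the T7 and M13-reverse priming sites, which are the recorded sequencing primers. No feature table is provided, so other backbone elements such as the origin of replication are not itemised in the record.

The record does not spell out what the insert encodes beyond its name and synthetic origin. The associated publication describes a TALEN genome-editing system for generating human stem cell-based disease models. In that context, the name suggests a pre-assembled multimer of TALE repeat modules recognising the four-base sequence T-A-G-A, with the "I" prefix probably denoting the module's position in an ordered assembly series. The insert size is broadly consistent with about four TALE repeats of roughly 100 bp each, but this interpretation is an inference rather than something the catalogue fields state.

On that reading, the plasmid would not be an expression construct: no eukaryotic promoter, nuclease domain or reporter is recorded. It would instead be a library component from which the repeat block is taken and joined with other blocks to build a full-length TALE DNA-binding array in a separate TALEN expression vector. Its role is therefore storage and propagation of a building block for custom TALEN assembly, rather than direct delivery into mammalian cells.
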