>Addgene plasmid #43163 | I-TAGA | depositor partial sequence | sequence record 58428 | I-TAGA sequence 424 bps
CGTCTCCTGACCCCAGAGCAGGTCGTGGCCATTGCCTCGAATGGAGGGGGCAAACAGGCGTTGGAAACCG
TACAACGATTGCTGCCGGTGCTGTGCCAAGCGCACGGACTCACCCCAGAGCAGGTCGTGGCAATCGCCTC
CAACATTGGCGGGAAACAGGCACTCGAGACTGTCCAGCGCCTGCTTCCCGTGCTGTGCCAAGCGCACGGC
CTCACCCCAGAGCAGGTCGTGGCAATCGCGAGCAATAACGGCGGAAAACAGGCTTTGGAAACGGTGCAGA
GGCTCCTTCCAGTGCTGTGCCAAGCGCACGGATTAACCCCAGAGCAGGTCGTGGCAATCGCCTCCAACAT
TGGCGGGAAACAGGCACTCGAGACTGTCCAGCGCCTGCTTCCCGTGCTGTGCCAAGCGCACGGCTTAAGA
GACG
