>Addgene plasmid #43163 | I-TAGA | addgene partial sequence | sequence record 61908 | M13-F20 5'-TGTAAAACGACGGCCAGT-3'
GGGCGAATTGGGCCCTCTAGATGCATGCTCGAGCGGCCGCCAGTGTGATGGATATCTGCAGAATTCGCCC
TTAAGTATCTTTCCTGTGCCCACGTCTCTTAAGCCGTGCGCTTGGCACAGCACGGGAAGCAGGCGCTGGA
CAGTCTCGAGTGCCTGTTTCCCGCCAATGTTGGAGGCGATTGCCACGACCTGCTCTGGGGTTAATCCGTG
CGCTTGGCACAGCACTGGAAGGAGCCTCTGCACCGTTTCCAAAGCCTGTTTTCCGCCGTTATTGCTCGCG
ATTGCCACGACCTGCTCTGGGGTGAGGCCGTGCGCTTGGCACAGCACGGGAAGCAGGCGCTGGACAGTCT
CGAGTGCCTGTTTCCCGCCAATGTTGGAGGCGATTGCCACGACCTGCTCTGGGGTGAGTCCGTGCGCTTG
GCACAGCACCGGCAGCAATCGTTGTACGGTTTCCAACGCCTGTTTGCCCCCTCCATTCGAGGCAATGGCC
ACGACCTGCTCTGGGGTCAGGAGACGCGCTAGGACGGCATCTATATAAGGGCGAATTCCAGCACACTGGC
GGCCGTTACTAGTGGATCCGAGCTCGGTACCAAGCTTGATGCATAGCTTGAGTATTCTATAGTGTCACCT
AAATAGCTTGGCGTAATCATGGTCATAGCTGTTTCCTGTGTGAAATTGTTATCCGCTCACAATTCCACAC
AACATACGAGCCGGAAGCATAAAGTGTAAAGCCTGGGGTGCCTAATGAGTGAGCTAACTCACATTAATTG
CGTTGCGCTCACTGCCCGCTTTCCAGTCGGGAAACCTGTCGTGCCAGCTGCATTAATGAATCGGCCAACG
CGCGGGGAGAGGCGGTTTGCGTATTGGGCGCTCTTCCGCTTCCTCGCTCACTGACTCGCTGCGCTCGGTC
GTTCGGCTGCGGCGAAGCGGTATCAGCTCACTCAAAGGCGGTAATACGGTTATCCACAGAATCAGGGGAT
AACG
